>Addgene plasmid #72271 | pJK681 | depositor full sequence | sequence record 131742 | pJK681 sequence 6137 bps
TGGCGAATGGG
[124 nt withheld, positions 12-135]
C
[91 nt withheld, positions 137-227]
A
[49 nt withheld, positions 229-277]
CCTTTGACGTTGGAGTCCACGTTCTTT
[37 nt withheld, positions 305-341]
ACCCTATCTCGGTCTATTCTTTTGATTTATAAGGGATTTTGCCGATTTCGGCCTATTGGTTAAAAAATGA
GCTGATTTAACAAAAATTTAACGCGAATTTTAACAAAATATTAACGTTTACAATTTCAGGTGGCACTTTT
CGGGGAAATGTGCGCGGAACCCCTATTTGTTTATTTTTCTAAATACATTCAAATATGTATCCGCTCATGA
ATTAATTCTTAGAAAAACTCATCGAGCATCAAATGAAACTGCAATTTATTCATATCAGGATTATCAATAC
CATATTTTTGAAAAAGCCGTTTCTGTAATGAAGGAGAAAACTCACCGAGGCAGTTCCATAGGATGGCAAG
ATCCTGGTATCGGTCTGCGATTCCGACTCGTCCAACATCAATACAACCTATTAATTTCCCCTCGTCAAAA
ATAAGGTTATCAAGTGAGAAATCACCATGAGTGACGACTGAATCCGGTGAGAATGGCAAAAGTTTATGCA
TTTCTTTCCAGACTTGTTCAACAGGCCAGCCATTACGCTCGTCATCAAAATCACTCGCATCAACCAAACC
GTTATTCATTCGTGATTGCGCCTGAGCGAGACGAAATACGCGATCGCTGTTAAAAGGACAATTACAAACA
GGAATCGAATGCAACCGGCGCAGGAACACTGCCAGCGCATCAACAATATTTTCACCTGAATCAGGATATT
CTTCTAATACCTGGAATGCTGTTTTCCCGGGGATCGCAGTGGTGAGTAACCATGCATCATCAGGAGTACG
GATAAAATGCTTGATGGTCGGAAGAGGCATAAATTCCGTCAGCCAGTTTAGTCTGACCATCTCATCTGTA
ACATCATTGGCAACGCTACCTTTGCCATGTTTCAGAAACAACTCTGGCGCATCGGGCTTCCCATACAATC
GATAGATTGTCGCACCTGATTGCCCGACATTATCGCGAGCCCATTTATACCCATATAAATCAGCATCCAT
GTTGGAATTTAATCGCGGCCTAGAGCAAGACGTTTCCCGTTGAATATGGCTCATAACACCCCTTGTATTA
CTGTTTATGTAAGCAGACAGTTTTATTGTTCATGACCAAAATCCCTTAACGTGAGTTTTCGTTCCACTGA
GCGTCAGACCCCGTAGAAAAGATCAAAGGATCTTCTTGAGATCCTTTTTTTCTGCGCGTAATCTGCTGCT
TGCAAACAAAAAAACCACCGCTACCAGCGGTGGTTTGTTTGCCGGATCAAGAGCTACCAACTCTTTTTCC
GAAGGTAACTGGCTTCAGCAGAGCGCAGATACCAAATACTGTCCTTCTAGTGTAGCCGTAGTTAGGCCAC
CACTTCAAGAACTCTGTAGCACCGCCTACATACCTCGCTCTGCTAATCCTGTTACCAGTGGCTGCTGCCA
GTGGCGATAAGTCGTGTCTTACCGGGTTGGACTCAAGACGATAGTTACCGGATAAGGCGCAGCGGTCGGG
CTGAACGGGGGGTTCGTGCACACAGCCCAGCTTGGAGCGAACGACCTACACCGAACTGAGATACCTACAG
CGTGAGCTATGAGAAAGCGCCACGCTTCCCGAAGGGAGAAAGGCGGACAGGTATCCGGTAAGCGGCAGGG
TCGGAACAGGAGAGCGCACGAGGGAGCTTCCAGGGGGAAACGCCTGGTATCTTTATAGTCCTGTCGGGTT
TCGCCACCTCTGACTTGAGCGTCGATTTTTGTGATGCTCGTCAGGGGGGCGGAGCCTATGGAAAAACGCC
AGCAACGCGGCCTTTTTACGGTTCCTGGCCTTTTGCTGGCCTTTTGCTCACATGTTCTTTCCTGCGTTAT
CCCCTGATTCTGTGGATAACCGTATTACCGCCTTTGAGTGAGCTGATACCGCTCGCCGCAGCCGAACGAC
CGAGCGCAGCGAGTCAGTGAGCGAGGAAGCGGAAGAGCGCCTGATGCGGTATTTTCTCCTTACGCATCTG
TGCGGTATTTCACACCGCATATATGGTGCACTCTCAGTACAATCTGCTCTGATGCCGCATAGTTAAGCCA
GTATACACTCCGCTATCGCTACGTGACTGGGTCATGGCTGCGCCCCGACACCCGCCAACACCCGCTGACG
CGCCCTGACGGGCTTGTCTGCTCCCGGCATCCGCTTACAGACAAGCTGTGACCGTCTCCGGGAGCTGCAT
GTGTCAGAGGTTTTCACCGTCATCACCGAAACGCGCGAGGCAGCTGCGGTAAAGCTCATCAGCGTGGTCG
TGAAGCGATTCACAGATGTCTGCCTGTTCATCCGCGTCCAGCTCGTTGAGTTTCTCCAGAAGCGTTAATG
TCTGGCTTCTGATAAAGCGGGCCATGTTAAGGGCGGTTTTTTCCTGTTTGGTCACTGATGCCTCCGTGTA
AGGGGGATTTCTGTTCATGGGGGTAATGATACCGATGAAACGAGAGAGGATGCTCACGATACGGGTTACT
GATGATGAACATGCCCGGTTACTGGAACGTTGTGAGGGTAAACAACTGGCGGTATGGATGCGGCGGGACC
AGAGAAAAATCACTCAGGGTCAATGCCAGCGCTTCGTTAATACAGATGTAGGTGTTCCACAGGGTAGCCA
GCAGCATCCTGCGATGCAGATCCGGAACATAATGGTGCAGGGCGCTGACTTCCGCGTTTCCAGACTTTAC
GAAACACGGAAACCGAAGACCATTCATGTTGTTGCTCAGGTCGCAGACGTTTTGCAGCAGCAGTCGCTTC
ACGTTCGCTCGCGTATCGGTGATTCATTCTGCTAACCAGTAAGGCAACCCCGCCAGCCTAGCCGGGTCCT
CAACGACAGGAGCACGATCATGCGCACCCGTGGGGCCGCCATGCCGGCGATAATGGCCTGCTTCTCGCCG
AAACGTTTGGTGGCGGGACCAGTGACGAAGGCTTGAGCGAGGGCGTGCAAGATTCCGAATACCGCAAGCG
ACAGGCCGATCATCGTCGCGCTCCAGCGAAAGCGGTCCTCGCCGAAAATGACCCAGAGCGCTGCCGGCAC
CTGTCCTACGAGTTGCATGATAAAGAAGACAGTCATAAGTGCGGCGACGATAGTCATGCCCCGCGCCCAC
CGGAAGGAGCTGACTGGGTTGAAGGCTCTCAAGGGCATCGGTCGAGATCCCGGTGCCTAATGAGTGAGCT
AACTTACATTAATTGCGTTGCGCTCACTGCCCGCTTTCCAGTCGGGAAACCTGTCGTGCCAGCTGCATTA
ATGAATCGGCCAACGCGCGGGGAGAGGCGGTTTGCGTATTGGGCGCCAGGGTGGTTTTTCTTTTCACCAG
TGAGACGGGCAACAGCTGATTGCCCTTCACCGCCTGGCCCTGAGAGAGTTGCAGCAAGCGGTCCACGCTG
GTTTGCCCCAGCAGGCGAAAATCCTGTTTGATGGTGGTTAACGGCGGGATATAACATGAGCTGTCTTCGG
TATCGTCGTATCCCACTACCGAGATATCCGCACCAACGCGCAGCCCGGACTCGGTAATGGCGCGCATTGC
GCCCAGCGCCATCTGATCGTTGGCAACCAGCATCGCAGTGGGAACGATGCCCTCATTCAGCATTTGCATG
GTTTGTTGAAAACCGGACATGGCACTCCAGTCGCCTTCCCGTTCCGCTATCGGCTGAATTTGATTGCGAG
TGAGATATTTATGCCAGCCAGCCAGACGCAGACGCGCCGAGACAGAACTTAATGGGCCCGCTAACAGCGC
GATTTGCTGGTGACCCAATGCGACCAGATGCTCCACGCCCAGTCGCGTACCGTCTTCATGGGAGAAAATA
ATACTGTTGATGGGTGTCTGGTCAGAGACATCAAGAAATAACGCCGGAACATTAGTGCAGGCAGCTTCCA
CAGCAATGGCATCCTGGTCATCCAGCGGATAGTTAATGATCAGCCCACTGACGCGTTGCGCGAGAAGATT
GTGCACCGCCGCTTTACAGGCTTCGACGCCGCTTCGTTCTACCATCGACACCACCACGCTGGCACCCAGT
TGATCGGCGCGAGATTTAATCGCCGCGACAATTTGCGACGGCGCGTGCAGGGCCAGACTGGAGGTGGCAA
CGCCAATCAGCAACGACTGTTTGCCCGCCAGTTGTTGTGCCACGCGGTTGGGAATGTAATTCAGCTCCGC
CATCGCCGCTTCCACTTTTTCCCGCGTTTTCGCAGAAACGTGGCTGGCCTGGTTCACCACGCGGGAAACG
GTCTGATAAGAGACACCGGCATACTCTGCGACATCGTATAACGTTACTGGTTTCACATTCACCACCCTGA
ATTGACTCTCTTCCGGGCGCTATCATGCCATACCGCGAAAGGTTTTGCGCCATTCGATGGTGTCCGGGAT
CTCGACGCTCTCCCTTATGCGACTCCTGCATTAGGAAGCAGCCCAGTAGTAGGTTGAGGCCGTTGAGCAC
CGCCGCCGCAAGGAATGGTGCATGCAAGGAGATGGCGCCCAACAGTCCCCCGGCCACGGGGCCTGCCACC
ATACCCACGCCGAAACAAGCGCTCATGAGCCCGAAGTGGCGAGCCCGATCTTCCCCATCGGTGATGTCGG
CGATATAGGCGCCAGCAACCGCACCTGTGGCGCCGGTGATGCCGGCCACGATGCGTCCGGCGTAGAGGAT
CGAGATCTCGATCCCGCGAAATTAATACGACTCACTATAGGGGAATTGTGAGCGGATAACAATTCCCCTC
TAGAAATAATTTTGTTTAACTTTAAGAAGGAGATATACATATGCACCATCATCATCATCATTCAAGCGGC
GTGGATCTGGGCACCGAAAATCTGTACTTTCAGTCTGTGTCTGGCCCGGTCTTCCAGTTTAGTGCACCGA
TGACGCCGGATAGCCTGCAACAGCTGCTGACGGCAATCGCAAGCGGTCACATTAGCTCTCAAGAAGGCTT
TGAACAGCTGAAACATCTGAGTTTTCAGGCGATCGATGACTTCGCCAAAGTGGATCACCAGCGTCAACTG
CGCACCGGTTTCCCGGAAGTGGTTTGGGGCCCGGGTAAAACGCCGGAACAGATTGAACAAATTATCCAGG
TCCTGGCAGTGCATAACCCGGTCGTGCTGGTTACCCGTGTCGAACCGGAAGTGGCTGATCTGCTGGGCGA
CCGTATTCCGCTGCTGCAATATTACCCGCAGGCACGCATCTGCGCTCTGGTTCAAACCCCGCTGCAGATT
AAATATTCAGGCACCATCGGTGTTCTGTCGGCCGGTACGGCAGATCTGCCGGTCGCAGAAGAAGCGGCCA
TTACGGCCAGCCTGTGTGGTTTTAAAGTTGAAAAACTGTGGGATGTTGGCGTCGCAGGGATCCATCGTCT
GCTGTCTCACCGCGAACTGATTCAGGCCATGGACGTGCTGATCGTTGTCGCAGGCATGGAAGGTGCTCTG
CCGTCCGTGGTTGCAGGCCTGGTTGATTGCCCGGTGATCGGTGTTCCGACCAGTGTCGGCTACGGCACGT
CCTTTGGCGGTGTGGCACCGCTGCTGACCATGCTGAATAGCTGTGCTGTGGGCGTTGGTGTCGTGAACAT
TGACAATGGCTTCGGTGCAGCTATGCTGGCCGGTCAGATCCTGCGTACCGTTGACCGTCTGCAAAGTAAA
TCCACGATGGCGAATGGCGGCCAGGGCGGCTGACTCGAGCACCACCACCACCACCACTGAGATCCGGCTG
CTAACAAAGCCCGAAAGGAAGCTGAGTTGGCTGCTGCCACCGCTGAGCAATAACTAGCATAACCCCTTGG
GGCCTCTAAACGGGTCTTGAGGGGTTTTTTGCTGAAAGGAGGAACTATATCCGGAT
Features (pLannotate 1.2.2; 19 found; start..end, strand, type, name):
     12..467     +  rep_origin     f1 ori (sequence partly withheld): f1 bacteriophage origin of replication; arrow indicates direction of (+) strand synthesis
    494..551     +  promoter       AmpR promoter (fragment): bla
    560..1375    -  CDS            KanR: aminoglycoside phosphotransferase; aph(3')-Ia; confers resistance to kanamycin in bacteria or G418 (Geneticin®) in eukaryotes
   1497..2085    +  rep_origin     ori: high-copy-number ColE1/pMB1/pBR322/pUC origin of replication
   2271..2413    -  misc_feature   bom: basis of mobility region from pBR322
   2515..2706    -  CDS            rop: Rop protein, which maintains plasmids at low copy number; rop
   2723..3103    +  CDS            YPB1_ECOLX: Protein predicted: Swiss-Prot protein existence level 4. From Escherichia coli.
   3175..3466    -  CDS            TcR (fragment): tetracycline efflux protein; tet; confers resistance to tetracycline
   3481..3502    -  protein_bind   CAP binding site: CAP binding activates transcription in the presence of cAMP. E. coli catabolite activator protein
   3515..4597    -  CDS            lacI: lac repressor; lacI; The lac repressor binds to the lac operator to inhibit transcription in E. coli. This inhibition can be relieved by adding lactose or isopropyl-β-D-thiogalactopyranoside (IPTG).
   4598..4675    -  promoter       lacI promoter: lacI
   4683..4962    -  CDS            TcR (fragment): tetracycline efflux protein; tet; confers resistance to tetracycline
   4984..5002    +  promoter       T7 promoter: promoter for bacteriophage T7 RNA polymerase
   5003..5027    +  protein_bind   lac operator: The lac repressor binds to the lac operator to inhibit transcription in E. coli. This inhibition can be relieved by adding lactose or isopropyl-β-D-thiogalactopyranoside (IPTG). lac repressor encoded by lacI
   5042..5064    +  RBS            RBS: efficient ribosome binding site from bacteriophage T7 gene 10 (Olins and Rangwala, 1989)
   5174..5911    +  CDS            larB: LARB_LACPL - Experimental evidence at protein level: Swiss-Prot protein existence level 1. Involved in the biosynthesis of a nickel-pincer cofactor ((SCS)Ni(II) pincer complex). Carboxylates the pyridinium ring of nicotinic acid adenine dinucleotide (NaAD) and cleaves the phosphoanhydride bond to release AMP and generate pyridinium-3,5- biscarboxylic acid mononucleotide (P2CMN) (PubMed:27114550). LarB can hydrolyze NaAD directly or it first forms an adduct with NaAD that releases AMP and reacts with bicarbonate/CO2 to generate P2CMN (PubMed:27114550). Is required for the activation of the lact
   5981..5998    +  CDS            9xHis (fragment): 9xHis affinity tag
   6008..6057    +  CDS            SET1 (fragment): solubility-enhancement tag derived from T7 phage gene 10B
   6065..6112    +  terminator     T7 terminator: transcription terminator for bacteriophage T7 RNA polymerase
