[The description below was written by a language model from this plasmid's Addgene catalogue record and pLannotate feature annotations shown in this document.]
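Description:
pJK681 is a bacterial expression plasmid built on the pET24a backbone, carrying a synthetic gene for the Synechocystis sp. PCC6803 open reading frame sll1489 (also called cpmA, catalogued as hypothetical protein SYNGTS_3005). The insert was placed between the NdeI and XhoI sites, both retained, giving a total size of 6137 bp. The plasmid is selected with kanamycin through an aph(3')-Ia aminoglycoside phosphotransferase gene and replicates from a ColE1/pMB1-type origin. The catalogue lists it as high copy, although the feature table also shows the rop gene and bom region typical of pBR322-derived pET vectors, which normally moderate copy number. An f1 origin is present for single-stranded DNA production.

Expression follows the standard pET arrangement. A T7 promoter is immediately followed by a lac operator and the T7 gene 10 ribosome binding site, and a plasmid-borne lacI gene supplies repressor. Transcription therefore depends on a host providing T7 RNA polymerase and is induced with IPTG, ending at the T7 terminator. According to the record, the protein carries an N-terminal His6 tag followed by a TEV protease cleavage site, allowing metal-affinity purification and subsequent tag removal. These elements are not annotated individually but would fit the gap between the RBS and the annotated coding region. The automated annotation labels the insert by similarity to LarB, a Lactobacillus plantarum enzyme involved in nickel-pincer cofactor biosynthesis, which suggests homology rather than a demonstrated function for sll1489. A His-tag fragment is annotated downstream of the insert, corresponding to the vector's C-terminal tag region. The record does not indicate whether it is translated. The construct is intended for recombinant production of the sll1489 protein in E. coli.
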