Addgene plasmid #72271: pJK681
Purpose: Produces Synechocystis PCC6803 orf sll1489 (synthetic gene)
Depositing lab: T. J. Kappock. Depositing organization: Purdue University.
Backbone
  Vector backbone: pET24a
  Backbone size w/o insert (bp): 5310
  Total vector size (bp): 6137
  Vector type: Bacterial Expression
Growth in bacteria
  Bacterial resistance: Kanamycin, 50 μg/mL
  Growth temperature: 37°C
  Growth strain: DH5alpha
  Copy number: High Copy
Gene/Insert
  Gene/Insert name: hypothetical protein SYNGTS_3005 (alt names: sll1489; cpmA)
  Species: Synthetic; Synechocystis sp. PCC6803
  GenBank ID: BAK51753
  Promoter: T7
  Tag / fusion protein: His6 (N terminal on insert); TEV cleavage site (N terminal on insert)
  Cloning method: Restriction Enzyme; 5′ cloning site NdeI (not destroyed); 3′ cloning site XhoI (not destroyed)
  Sequencing primers: 5′ T7 promoter; 3′ T7 terminator
Terms and licenses: Academic/Nonprofit Terms; Industry Terms: Not Available to Industry
How to cite: pJK681 was a gift from T. J. Kappock (Addgene plasmid # 72271 ; http://n2t.net/addgene:72271 ; RRID:Addgene_72271)
