>Addgene plasmid #72271 | pJK681 | addgene partial sequence | sequence record 136690 | T7 5'-TAATACGACTCACTATAGGG-3'
ATTTTGTTTAACTTTAAGAAGGAGATATACATATGCACCATCATCATCATCATTCAAGCGGCGTGGATCT
GGGCACCGAAAATCTGTACTTTCAGTCTGTGTCTGGCCCGGTCTTCCAGTTTAGTGCACCGATGACGCCG
GATAGCCTGCAACAGCTGCTGACGGCAATCGCAAGCGGTCACATTAGCTCTCAAGAAGGCTTTGAACAGC
TGAAACATCTGAGTTTTCAGGCGATCGATGACTTCGCCAAAGTGGATCACCAGCGTCAACTGCGCACCGG
TTTCCCGGAAGTGGTTTGGGGCCCGGGTAAAACGCCGGAACAGATTGAACAAATTATCCAGGTCCTGGCA
GTGCATAACCCGGTCGTGCTGGTTACCCGTGTCGAACCGGAAGTGGCTGATCTGCTGGGCGACCGTATTC
CGCTGCTGCAATATTACCCGCAGGCACGCATCTGCGCTCTGGTTCAAACCCCGCTGCAGATTAAATATTC
AGGCACCATCGGTGTTCTGTCGGCCGGTACGGCAGATCTGCCGGTCGCAGAAGAAGCGGCCATTACGGCC
AGCCTGTGTGGTTTTAAAGTTGAAAAACTGTGGGATGTTGGCGTCGCAGGGATCCATCGTCTGCTGTCTC
ACCGCGAACTGATTCAGGCCATGGACGTGCTGATCGTTGTCGCAGGCATGGAAGGTGCTCTGCCGTCCGT
GGTTGCAGGCCTGGTTGATTGCCCGGTGATCGGTGTTCCGACCAGTGTCGGCTACGGCACGTCCTTTGGC
GGTGTGGCACCGCTGCTGACCATGCTGAATAGCTGTGCTGTGGGCGTTGGTGTCGTGAACATTGACAATG
GCTTCGGTGCAGCTATGCTGGCCGGTCAGATCCTGCGTACCGTTGACCGTCTGCAAAGTAAATCCAC
