>Addgene plasmid #72271 | pJK681 | addgene partial sequence | sequence record 136691 | T7term 5'-GCTAGTTATTGCTCAGCGG-3'
TTAGCAGCCGGATCTCAGTGGTGGTGGTGGTGGTGCTCGAGTCAGCCGCCCTGGCCGCCATTCGCCATCG
TGGATTTACTTTGCAGACGGTCAACGGTACGCAGGATCTGACCGGCCAGCATAGCTGCACCGAAGCCATT
GTCAATGTTCACGACACCAACGCCCACAGCACAGCTATTCAGCATGGTCAGCAGCGGTGCCACACCGCCA
AAGGACGTGCCGTAGCCGACACTGGTCGGAACACCGATCACCGGGCAATCAACCAGGCCTGCAACCACGG
ACGGCAGAGCACCTTCCATGCCTGCGACAACGATCAGCACGTCCATGGCCTGAATCAGTTCGCGGTGAGA
CAGCAGACGATGGATCCCTGCGACGCCAACATCCCACAGTTTTTCAACTTTAAAACCACACAGGCTGGCC
GTAATGGCCGCTTCTTCTGCGACCGGCAGATCTGCCGTACCGGCCGACAGAACACCGATGGTGCCTGAAT
ATTTAATCTGCAGCGGGGTTTGAACCAGAGCGCAGATGCGTGCCTGCGGGTAATATTGCAGCAGCGGAAT
ACGGTCGCCCAGCAGATCAGCCACTTCCGGTTCGACACGGGTAACCAGCACGACCGGGTTATGCACTGCC
AGGACCTGGATAATTTGTTCAATCTGTTCCGGCGTTTTACCCGGGCCCCAAACCACTTCCGGGAAACCGG
TGCGCAGTTGACGCTGGTGATCCACTTTGGCGAAGTCATCGATCGCCTGAAAACTCAGATGTTTCAGCTG
TTCAAAGCCTTCTTGAGAGCTAATGTGACCGCTTGCGATTGCCGTCAGCAGCTGTTGCAGGCTATCCGGC
GTCATCGGTGCACTAAACTGGAAGACCGGGCCAGACACAGACTGAAAGTACAGATTTTCGGTGCCCAGAT
CCACGCCGCTTGAATGATGATGATGATGGTGCATATG
